Addgene plasmid #219113: SFFV-HOXA10-Brd 149
Purpose: Transcription factor HOXA10 with a specific barcode assigned.
Depositing lab: Filipe Pereira. Depositing organization: Center for Neuroscience and Cell Biology, University of Coimbra. Publication: A combinatorial transcription factor screening platform for immune cell reprogramming. Kurochkin I, Altman AR, Caiado I, Pertiga-Cabral D, Halitzki E, Minaeva M, Zimmermannova O, Henriques-Oliveira L, Klein D, Nair M, Oliveira D, Cajal LR, Knittel R, Feick C, Ringner M, Martin M, Cirovic B, Pires CF, Rosa FF, Sitnicka E, Theis FJ, Pereira CF. Cell Syst. 2026 Jan 21;17(1):101457. doi: 10.1016/j.cels.2025.101457. Epub 2026 Jan 14. PubMed 41539305.
Backbone
  Vector backbone: SFFV-MCS
  Backbone size w/o insert (bp): 6638
  Vector type: Lentiviral
Growth in bacteria
  Bacterial resistance: Ampicillin, 100 μg/mL
  Growth temperature: 37°C
  Growth strain: NEB Stable
  Copy number: High Copy
Gene/Insert
  Gene/Insert name: HOXA10
  Species: H. sapiens (human)
  Insert size (bp): 285
  Entrez Gene: HOXA10 (a.k.a. HOX1, HOX1.8, HOX1H, PL)
  Promoter: The spleen focus-forming virus (SFFV) promoter
  Cloning method: Restriction Enzyme; 5′ cloning site Bsp119I (not destroyed); 3′ cloning site BstHI (not destroyed)
Terms and licenses: Academic/Nonprofit Terms; Industry Terms: Not Available to Industry
Depositor comments: Barcode sequence cloned into XbaI restriction site. Design of plasmid is as follows: SFFV-[TF sequence]-WPRE-[Barcode sequence].
How to cite: SFFV-HOXA10-Brd 149 was a gift from Filipe Pereira (Addgene plasmid # 219113 ; http://n2t.net/addgene:219113 ; RRID:Addgene_219113)
