[The description below was written by a language model from this plasmid's Addgene catalogue record and pLannotate feature annotations shown in this document.]
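Description:
SFFV-HOXA10-Brd 149 is a third-generation-style, self-inactivating HIV-1 lentiviral transfer plasmid built on the SFFV-MCS backbone, carrying a human HOXA10 transcription factor insert paired with a unique identifying barcode. It is propagated in E. coli through a high-copy ColE1/pUC-type origin with ampicillin selection (AmpR). The backbone also retains an f1 origin, lac regulatory and lacZα remnants, and T7/T3 promoters from its cloning-vector ancestry. No mammalian selection marker or fluorescent reporter is annotated.

The viral cassette begins with an RSV promoter fused to a truncated 5' LTR, which drives Tat-independent genomic RNA production in packaging cells. This is followed by the Ψ packaging signal with a partial gag sequence, the RRE for Rev-dependent nuclear export, and the cPPT/CTS, which aids nuclear import of the viral genome. The spleen focus-forming virus (SFFV) promoter, which is typically strong in haematopoietic cells, drives the insert cloned between multiple-cloning-site remnants. Downstream lie the WPRE, which enhances transcript stability and expression, then the ΔU3 3' LTR and an SV40 poly(A) signal.

According to the depositor, the barcode sits in an XbaI site after the WPRE, so it should be carried on the same transcript as the factor. The barcode itself is not annotated in the feature table. The recorded insert is only 285 bp, and the annotation tool labels the roughly 250 bp coding region as a fragment matching chicken HOXD10. That match probably reflects homeodomain conservation among paralogous HOX genes, and the short length suggests a short isoform or partial sequence rather than full-length HOXA10.

The plasmid belongs to a barcoded library for combinatorial transcription factor screening in immune cell reprogramming.
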