Features (pLannotate 1.2.2; 29 found; start..end, strand, type, name):
     94..112     -  promoter       T7 promoter: promoter for bacteriophage T7 RNA polymerase
    120..275     +  CDS            lacZα (fragment): LacZα fragment of β-galactosidase; lacZ fragment
    280..708     +  rep_origin     f1 ori (sequence partly withheld): f1 bacteriophage origin of replication; arrow indicates direction of (+) strand synthesis
    761..865     +  promoter       AmpR promoter: bla
    866..1726    +  CDS            AmpR: β-lactamase; bla; confers resistance to ampicillin, carbenicillin, and related antibiotics
   1897..2485    +  rep_origin     ori: high-copy-number ColE1/pMB1/pBR322/pUC origin of replication
   2668..2760    +  CDS            lacI (fragment): lac repressor; lacI; The lac repressor binds to the lac operator to inhibit transcription in E. coli. This inhibition can be relieved by adding lactose or isopropyl-β-D-thiogalactopyranoside (IPTG).
   2773..2794    +  protein_bind   CAP binding site: CAP binding activates transcription in the presence of cAMP. E. coli catabolite activator protein
   2809..2839    +  promoter       lac promoter: promoter for the E. coli lac operon
   2847..2863    +  protein_bind   lac operator: The lac repressor binds to the lac operator to inhibit transcription in E. coli. This inhibition can be relieved by adding lactose or isopropyl-β-D-thiogalactopyranoside (IPTG). lac repressor encoded by lacI
   2908..2926    +  promoter       T3 promoter: promoter for bacteriophage T3 RNA polymerase
   2954..3180    +  promoter       RSV promoter: Rous sarcoma virus enhancer/promoter
   3181..3361    +  LTR            5' LTR (truncated): truncated 5' long terminal repeat (LTR) from HIV-1
   3408..3533    +  misc_feature   HIV-1 Ψ: packaging signal of human immunodeficiency virus type 1
   3517..3880    +  CDS            HIV-1 gag (fragment): gag protein from human immunodeficiency virus 1; gag
   4026..4259    +  misc_feature   RRE: The Rev response element (RRE) of HIV-1 allows for Rev-dependent mRNA export from the nucleus to the cytoplasm.
   4636..4736    +  CDS            Rev (fragment): human immunodeficiency virus 1 (HIV-1) Rev protein; rev; enhances nuclear export of unspliced and incompletely spliced viral mRNAs
   4755..4872    +  misc_feature   cPPT/CTS: central polypurine tract and central termination sequence of HIV-1
   4906..5307    +  promoter       SFFV promoter: spleen focus-forming virus long terminal repeat (LTR) promoter
   5317..5340    +  misc_feature   MCS (fragment): pBluescript multiple cloning site
   5398..5646    +  CDS            HOXD10 (fragment): HXD10_CHICK - Also known as CHOX-4.5. Experimental evidence at transcript level: Swiss-Prot protein existence level 2. Sequence-specific transcription factor which is part of a developmental regulatory system that provides cells with specific positional identities on the anterior-posterior axis. From Gallus gallus (Chicken).
   5657..5682    +  misc_feature   MCS (fragment): pBluescript multiple cloning site
   5682..5741    +  CDS            S (fragment): HBSAG_WHV6 - Experimental evidence at transcript level: Swiss-Prot protein existence level 2. The middle envelope protein plays an important role in the budding of the virion. It is involved in the induction of budding in a nucleocapsid independent way. In this process the majority of envelope proteins bud to form subviral lipoprotein particles of 22 nm of diameter that do not contain a nucleocapsid (By similarity). From Woodchuck hepatitis B virus (isolate w64/pWS23) (WHV).
   5873..6276    +  misc_feature   WPRE: woodchuck hepatitis virus posttranscriptional regulatory element
   6334..6393    +  CDS            nef (fragment): NEF_HV1Z2 - Experimental evidence at protein level: Swiss-Prot protein existence level 1. Extracellular Nef protein targets CD4(+) T-lymphocytes for apoptosis by interacting with CXCR4 surface receptors. From Human immunodeficiency virus type 1 group M subtype D (isolate Z2/CDC-Z34) (HIV-1).
   6395..6628    +  LTR            3' LTR (ΔU3): self-inactivating 3' long terminal repeat (LTR) from HIV-1
   6700..6821    +  polyA_signal   SV40 poly(A) signal: SV40 polyadenylation signal
   6840..6861    +  rep_origin     SV40 ori (fragment): SV40 origin of replication
   6861..73      +  rep_origin     SV40 ori (across the origin): SV40 origin of replication
>Addgene plasmid #219113 | SFFV-HOXA10-Brd 149 | addgene full sequence | sequence record 448929 | Addgene NGS Result
ATTTATGCAGAGGCCGAGGCCGCCTCGGCCTCTGAGCTATTCCAGAAGTAGTGAGGAGGCTTTTTTGGAG
GCCTAGGGACGTACCCAATTCGCCCTATAGTGAGTCGTATTACGCGCGCTCACTGGCCGTCGTTTTACAA
CGTCGTGACTGGGAAAACCCTGGCGTTACCCAACTTAATCGCCTTGCAGCACATCCCCCTTTCGCCAGCT
GGCGTAATAGCGAAGAGGCCCGCACCGATCGCCCTTCCCAACAGTTGCGCAGCCTGAATGGCGAATGGG
[124 nt withheld, positions 280-403]
C
[91 nt withheld, positions 405-495]
A
[49 nt withheld, positions 497-545]
CCTTTGACGTTGGAGTCCACGTTCTTT
[37 nt withheld, positions 573-609]
ACCCTATCTCGGTCTATTCTTTTGATTTATAAGGGATTTTGCCGATTTCGGCCTATTGGTTAAAAAATGA
GCTGATTTAACAAAAATTTAACGCGAATTTTAACAAAATATTAACGCTTACAATTTAGGTGGCACTTTTC
GGGGAAATGTGCGCGGAACCCCTATTTGTTTATTTTTCTAAATACATTCAAATATGTATCCGCTCATGAG
ACAATAACCCTGATAAATGCTTCAATAATATTGAAAAAGGAAGAGTATGAGTATTCAACATTTCCGTGTC
GCCCTTATTCCCTTTTTTGCGGCATTTTGCCTTCCTGTTTTTGCTCACCCAGAAACGCTGGTGAAAGTAA
AAGATGCTGAAGATCAGTTGGGTGCACGAGTGGGTTACATCGAACTGGATCTCAACAGCGGTAAGATCCT
TGAGAGTTTTCGCCCCGAAGAACGTTTTCCAATGATGAGCACTTTTAAAGTTCTGCTATGTGGCGCGGTA
TTATCCCGTATTGACGCCGGGCAAGAGCAACTCGGTCGCCGCATACACTATTCTCAGAATGACTTGGTTG
AGTACTCACCAGTCACAGAAAAGCATCTTACGGATGGCATGACAGTAAGAGAATTATGCAGTGCTGCCAT
AACCATGAGTGATAACACTGCGGCCAACTTACTTCTGACAACGATCGGAGGACCGAAGGAGCTAACCGCT
TTTTTGCACAACATGGGGGATCATGTAACTCGCCTTGATCGTTGGGAACCGGAGCTGAATGAAGCCATAC
CAAACGACGAGCGTGACACCACGATGCCTGTAGCAATGGCAACAACGTTGCGCAAACTATTAACTGGCGA
ACTACTTACTCTAGCTTCCCGGCAACAATTAATAGACTGGATGGAGGCGGATAAAGTTGCAGGACCACTT
CTGCGCTCGGCCCTTCCGGCTGGCTGGTTTATTGCTGATAAATCTGGAGCCGGTGAGCGTGGGTCTCGCG
GTATCATTGCAGCACTGGGGCCAGATGGTAAGCCCTCCCGTATCGTAGTTATCTACACGACGGGGAGTCA
GGCAACTATGGATGAACGAAATAGACAGATCGCTGAGATAGGTGCCTCACTGATTAAGCATTGGTAACTG
TCAGACCAAGTTTACTCATATATACTTTAGATTGATTTAAAACTTCATTTTTAATTTAAAAGGATCTAGG
TGAAGATCCTTTTTGATAATCTCATGACCAAAATCCCTTAACGTGAGTTTTCGTTCCACTGAGCGTCAGA
CCCCGTAGAAAAGATCAAAGGATCTTCTTGAGATCCTTTTTTTCTGCGCGTAATCTGCTGCTTGCAAACA
AAAAAACCACCGCTACCAGCGGTGGTTTGTTTGCCGGATCAAGAGCTACCAACTCTTTTTCCGAAGGTAA
CTGGCTTCAGCAGAGCGCAGATACCAAATACTGTTCTTCTAGTGTAGCCGTAGTTAGGCCACCACTTCAA
GAACTCTGTAGCACCGCCTACATACCTCGCTCTGCTAATCCTGTTACCAGTGGCTGCTGCCAGTGGCGAT
AAGTCGTGTCTTACCGGGTTGGACTCAAGACGATAGTTACCGGATAAGGCGCAGCGGTCGGGCTGAACGG
GGGGTTCGTGCACACAGCCCAGCTTGGAGCGAACGACCTACACCGAACTGAGATACCTACAGCGTGAGCT
ATGAGAAAGCGCCACGCTTCCCGAAGGGAGAAAGGCGGACAGGTATCCGGTAAGCGGCAGGGTCGGAACA
GGAGAGCGCACGAGGGAGCTTCCAGGGGGAAACGCCTGGTATCTTTATAGTCCTGTCGGGTTTCGCCACC
TCTGACTTGAGCGTCGATTTTTGTGATGCTCGTCAGGGGGGCGGAGCCTATGGAAAAACGCCAGCAACGC
GGCCTTTTTACGGTTCCTGGCCTTTTGCTGGCCTTTTGCTCACATGTTCTTTCCTGCGTTATCCCCTGAT
TCTGTGGATAACCGTATTACCGCCTTTGAGTGAGCTGATACCGCTCGCCGCAGCCGAACGACCGAGCGCA
GCGAGTCAGTGAGCGAGGAAGCGGAAGAGCGCCCAATACGCAAACCGCCTCTCCCCGCGCGTTGGCCGAT
TCATTAATGCAGCTGGCACGACAGGTTTCCCGACTGGAAAGCGGGCAGTGAGCGCAACGCAATTAATGTG
AGTTAGCTCACTCATTAGGCACCCCAGGCTTTACACTTTATGCTTCCGGCTCGTATGTTGTGTGGAATTG
TGAGCGGATAACAATTTCACACAGGAAACAGCTATGACCATGATTACGCCAAGCGCGCAATTAACCCTCA
CTAAAGGGAACAAAAGCTGGAGCTGCAAGCTTAATGTAGTCTTATGCAATACTCTTGTAGTCTTGCAACA
TGGTAACGATGAGTTAGCAACATGCCTTACAAGGAGAGAAAAAGCACCGTGCATGCCGATTGGTGGAAGT
AAGGTGGTACGATCGTGCCTTATTAGGAAGGCAACAGACGGGTCTGACATGGATTGGACGAACCACTGAA
TTGCCGCATTGCAGAGATATTGTATTTAAGTGCCTAGCTCGATACATAAACGGGTCTCTCTGGTTAGACC
AGATCTGAGCCTGGGAGCTCTCTGGCTAACTAGGGAACCCACTGCTTAAGCCTCAATAAAGCTTGCCTTG
AGTGCTTCAAGTAGTGTGTGCCCGTCTGTTGTGTGACTCTGGTAACTAGAGATCCCTCAGACCCTTTTAG
TCAGTGTGGAAAATCTCTAGCAGTGGCGCCCGAACAGGGACTTGAAAGCGAAAGGGAAACCAGAGGAGCT
CTCTCGACGCAGGACTCGGCTTGCTGAAGCGCGCACGGCAAGAGGCGAGGGGCGGCGACTGGTGAGTACG
CCAAAAATTTTGACTAGCGGAGGCTAGAAGGAGAGAGATGGGTGCGAGAGCGTCAGTATTAAGCGGGGGA
GAATTAGATCGCGATGGGAAAAAATTCGGTTAAGGCCAGGGGGAAAGAAAAAATATAAATTAAAACATAT
AGTATGGGCAAGCAGGGAGCTAGAACGATTCGCAGTTAATCCTGGCCTGTTAGAAACATCAGAAGGCTGT
AGACAAATACTGGGACAGCTACAACCATCCCTTCAGACAGGATCAGAAGAACTTAGATCATTATATAATA
CAGTAGCAACCCTCTATTGTGTGCATCAAAGGATAGAGATAAAAGACACCAAGGAAGCTTTAGACAAGAT
AGAGGAAGAGCAAAACAAAAGTAAGACCACCGCACAGCAAGCGGCCGCTGATCTTCAGACCTGGAGGAGG
AGATATGAGGGACAATTGGAGAAGTGAATTATATAAATATAAAGTAGTAAAAATTGAACCATTAGGAGTA
GCACCCACCAAGGCAAAGAGAAGAGTGGTGCAGAGAGAAAAAAGAGCAGTGGGAATAGGAGCTTTGTTCC
TTGGGTTCTTGGGAGCAGCAGGAAGCACTATGGGCGCAGCGTCAATGACGCTGACGGTACAGGCCAGACA
ATTATTGTCTGGTATAGTGCAGCAGCAGAACAATTTGCTGAGGGCTATTGAGGCGCAACAGCATCTGTTG
CAACTCACAGTCTGGGGCATCAAGCAGCTCCAGGCAAGAATCCTGGCTGTGGAAAGATACCTAAAGGATC
AACAGCTCCTGGGGATTTGGGGTTGCTCTGGAAAACTCATTTGCACCACTGCTGTGCCTTGGAATGCTAG
TTGGAGTAATAAATCTCTGGAACAGATTTGGAATCACACGACCTGGATGGAGTGGGACAGAGAAATTAAC
AATTACACAAGCTTAATACACTCCTTAATTGAAGAATCGCAAAACCAGCAAGAAAAGAATGAACAAGAAT
TATTGGAATTAGATAAATGGGCAAGTTTGTGGAATTGGTTTAACATAACAAATTGGCTGTGGTATATAAA
ATTATTCATAATGATAGTAGGAGGCTTGGTAGGTTTAAGAATAGTTTTTGCTGTACTTTCTATAGTGAAT
AGAGTTAGGCAGGGATATTCACCATTATCGTTTCAGACCCACCTCCCAACCCCGAGGGGACCCGACAGGC
CCGAAGGAATAGAAGAAGAAGGTGGAGAGAGAGACAGAGACAGATCCATTCGATTAGTGAACGGATCTCG
ACGGTATCGGTTAACTTTTAAAAGAAAAGGGGGGATTGGGGGGTACAGTGCAGGGGAAAGAATAGTAGAC
ATAATAGCAACAGACATACAAACTAAAGAATTACAAAAACAAATTACAAAAATTCAAAATTTTATCGATC
ACGAGACTAGCCTCGAGCTGGCTGCAGTAACGCCATTTTGCAAGGCATGGAAAAATACCAAACCAAGAAT
AGAGAAGTTCAGATCAAGGGCGGGTACATGAAAATAGCTAACGTTGGGCCAAACAGGATATCTGCGGTGA
GCAGTTTCGGCCCCGGCCCGGGGCCAAGAACAGATGGTCACCGCAGTTTCGGCCCCGGCCCGAGGCCAAG
AACAGATGGTCCCCAGATATGGCCCAACCCTCAGCAGTTTCTTAAGACCCATCAGATGTTTCCAGGCTCC
CCCAAGGACCTGAAATGACCCTGCGCCTTATTTGAATTAACCAATCAGCCTGCTTCTCGCTTCTGTTCGC
GCGCTTCTGCTTCCCGAGCTCTATAAAAGAGCTCACAACCCCTCACTCGGCGCGCCAGTCCTCCGACAGA
CTGAGTCGGCCGGTCGAATCAAGCTTATCGATACCGTCGACGGATCCGCTAGCCCGCGGTTCGAAATGTG
TCAAGGCAATTCCAAAGGTGAAAACGCAGCCAACTGGCTCACGGCAAAGAGTGGTCGGAAGAAGCGCTGC
CCCTACACGAAGCACCAGACACTGGAGCTGGAGAAGGAGTTTCTGTTCAATATGTACCTTACTCGAGAGC
GGCGCCTAGAGATTAGCCGCAGCGTCCACCTCACGGACAGACAAGTGAAAATCTGGTTTCAGAACCGCAG
GATGAAACTGAAGAAAATGAATCGAGAAAACCGGATCCGGGAGCTCACAGCCAACTTTAATTTTTCCTGA
ACCGGTCGGATCCCCCGGGCTGCAGGAATTCGAGCATCTTACCGCCATTTATTCCCATATTTGTTCTGTT
TTTCTTGATTTGGGTATACATTTAAATGTTAATAAAACAAAATGGTGGGGCAATCATTTACATTTTTAGG
GATATGTAATTACTAGTTCAGGTGTATTGCCACAAGACAAACATGTTAAGAAACTTTCCCGTTATTTACG
CTCTGTTCCTGTTAATCAACCTCTGGATTACAAAATTTGTGAAAGATTGACTGATATTCTTAACTATGTT
GCTCCTTTTACGCTGTGTGGATATGCTGCTTTAATGCCTCTGTATCATGCTATTGCTTCCCGTACGGCTT
TCGTTTTCTCCTCCTTGTATAAATCCTGGTTGCTGTCTCTTTATGAGGAGTTGTGGCCCGTTGTCCGTCA
ACGTGGCGTGGTGTGCTCTGTGTTTGCTGACGCAACCCCCACTGGCTGGGGCATTGCCACCACCTGTCAA
CTCCTTTCTGGGACTTTCGCTTTCCCCCTCCCGATCGCCACGGCAGAACTCATCGCCGCCTGCCTTGCCC
GCTGCTGGACAGGGGCTAGGTTGCTGGGCACTGATAATTCCGTGGTGTTGTCGGGGAAGCTGACGTCCTT
TGCAATTCGATATCAAGCTGTACCTTCTAGATGTACACTCCATACAGCGCTTCTAGACCAATGACTTACA
AGGCAGCTGTAGATCTTAGCCACTTTTTAAAAGAAAAGGGGGGACTGGAAGGGCTAATTCACTCCCAACG
AAGACAAGATCTGCTTTTTGCTTGTACTGGGTCTCTCTGGTTAGACCAGATCTGAGCCTGGGAGCTCTCT
GGCTAACTAGGGAACCCACTGCTTAAGCCTCAATAAAGCTTGCCTTGAGTGCTTCAAGTAGTGTGTGCCC
GTCTGTTGTGTGACTCTGGTAACTAGAGATCCCTCAGACCCTTTTAGTCAGTGTGGAAAATCTCTAGCAG
TAGTAGTTCATGTCATCTTATTATTCAGTATTTATAACTTGCAAAGAAATGAATATCAGAGAGTGAGAGG
AACTTGTTTATTGCAGCTTATAATGGTTACAAATAAAGCAATAGCATCACAAATTTCACAAATAAAGCAT
TTTTTTCACTGCATTCTAGTTGTGGTTTGTCCAAACTCATCAATGTATCTTATCATGTCTGGCTCTAGCT
ATCCCGCCCCTAACTCCGCCCATCCCGCCCCTAACTCCGCCCAGTTCCGCCCATTCTCCGCCCCATGGCT
GACTAATTTTTTTT
