>Addgene plasmid #219113 | SFFV-HOXA10-Brd 149 | depositor partial sequence | sequence record 427819 | TF ORF
ATGTGTCAAGGCAATTCCAAAGGTGAAAACGCAGCCAACTGGCTCACGGCAAAGAGTGGTCGGAAGAAGC
GCTGCCCCTACACGAAGCACCAGACACTGGAGCTGGAGAAGGAGTTTCTGTTCAATATGTACCTTACTCG
AGAGCGGCGCCTAGAGATTAGCCGCAGCGTCCACCTCACGGACAGACAAGTGAAAATCTGGTTTCAGAAC
CGCAGGATGAAACTGAAGAAAATGAATCGAGAAAACCGGATCCGGGAGCTCACAGCCAACTTTAATTTTT
CCTGA
