>Addgene plasmid #219113 | SFFV-HOXA10-Brd 149 | depositor partial sequence | sequence record 427820 | Barcode sequence
TGTACACTCCATACAGCGCT
